Addgene plasmid #53161: pWZLblasti-HA-MEK1
Purpose: Expresses HA tagged human MEK1 from blasticidin resistance retroviral vector
Depositing lab: Christopher Counter. Depositing organization: Duke University. Publication: Copper is required for oncogenic BRAF signalling and tumorigenesis. Brady DC, Crowe MS, Turski ML, Hobbs GA, Yao X, Chaikuad A, Knapp S, Xiao K, Campbell SL, Thiele DJ, Counter CM. Nature. 2014 Apr 9. doi: 10.1038/nature13180. PubMed 24717435.
Backbone
  Vector backbone: pWZLblasti
  Backbone size w/o insert (bp): 5100
  Total vector size (bp): 6281
  Vector type: Mammalian Expression, Retroviral
  Selectable markers: Blasticidin
Growth in bacteria
  Bacterial resistance: Ampicillin, 100 μg/mL
  Growth temperature: 37°C
  Growth strain: XL10 Gold
  Copy number: High Copy
Gene/Insert
  Gene/Insert name: MEK1 (alt names: MAP2K1; MAPK/ERK kinase 1; Dual specificity mitogen activated protein kinase kinase 1)
  Species: H. sapiens (human)
  Insert size (bp): 1181
  GenBank ID: NM_002755.3 NP_002746.1
  Entrez Gene: MAP2K1 (a.k.a. CFC3, MAPKK1, MEK1, MEL, MKK1, PRKMK1)
  Tag / fusion protein: HA (N terminal on insert)
  Cloning method: Restriction Enzyme; 5′ cloning site BamHI (not destroyed); 3′ cloning site SalI (not destroyed)
  Sequencing primers: 5′ GAACCTCCTCGTTCGACC; 3′ TTCCGGGCCCTCACATTG
Resource information
  A portion of this plasmid was derived from a plasmid made by: Addgene Plasmid 21208: W1
Terms and licenses: Academic/Nonprofit Terms; Industry Terms: Not Available to Industry
How to cite: pWZLblasti-HA-MEK1 was a gift from Christopher Counter (Addgene plasmid # 53161 ; http://n2t.net/addgene:53161 ; RRID:Addgene_53161)
