[The description below was written by a language model from this plasmid's Addgene catalogue record.]
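Description:
pWZLblasti-HA-MEK1 is a retroviral mammalian expression plasmid built on the pWZLblasti backbone (about 5.1 kb without insert, roughly 6.3 kb in total). It is maintained in E. coli as a high-copy plasmid under ampicillin selection. In mammalian cells, blasticidin resistance is the selectable marker, allowing stably transduced populations to be enriched after infection. As a retroviral vector, it is intended to be introduced into a packaging system so that the region between the viral long terminal repeats is packaged into particles and integrated into the genome of target cells. No feature table is available, and the record does not explicitly state the promoter driving the insert, the arrangement linking the insert to the blasticidin marker, or the bacterial origin of replication.

The payload is the human MEK1 coding sequence (MAP2K1, the dual-specificity MAPK/ERK kinase 1), an insert of about 1.2 kb cloned between BamHI and SalI sites, both of which remain intact. An HA epitope tag is fused to the N terminus, so the exogenous protein can be distinguished from endogenous MEK1 and detected or immunoprecipitated with anti-HA antibodies. No mutations are noted in the record, and part of the plasmid was derived from an earlier deposited plasmid. MEK1 sits between RAF kinases and ERK1/2 in the MAPK cascade, and the construct was deposited in connection with work on the requirement for copper in oncogenic BRAF signalling and tumorigenesis. It is suited to stable expression of tagged MEK1 for studying this pathway in cultured cells.
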