>Addgene plasmid #53161 | pWZLblasti-HA-MEK1 | addgene partial sequence | sequence record 86139 | pLXSN5 5'-CCCTTGAACCTCCTCGTTCGACC-3'
TCCTCCCTTTATCCAGCCCTCACTCCTTCTCTAGGCGCCGGCCGGATCCGATATCGCCGCCACCATGTAC
CCATACGATGTTCCAGATTACGCTCCCAAGAAGAAGCCGACGCCCATCCAGCTGAACCCGGCCCCCGACG
GCTCTGCAGTTAACGGGACCAGCTCTGCGGAGACCAACTTGGAGGCCTTGCAGAAGAAGCTGGAGGAGCT
AGAGCTTGATGAGCAGCAGCGAAAGCGCCTTGAGGCCTTTCTTACCCAGAAGCAGAAGGTGGGAGAACTG
AAGGATGACGACTTTGAGAAGATCAGTGAGCTGGGGGCTGGCAATGGCGGTGTGGTGTTCAAGGTCTCCC
ACAAGCCTTCTGGCCTGGTCATGGCCAGAAAGCTAATTCATCTGGAGATCAAACCCGCAATCCGGAACCA
GATCATAAGGGAGCTGCAGGTTCTGCATGAGTGCAACTCTCCGTACATCGTGGGCTTCTATGGTGCGTTC
TACAGCGATGGCGAGATCAGTATCTGCATGGAGCACATGGATGGAGGTTCTCTGGATCAAGTCCTGAAGA
AAGCTGGAAGAATTCCTGAACAAATTTTAGGAAAAGTTAGCATTGCTGTAATAAAAGGCCTGACATATCT
GAGGGAGAAGCACAAGATCATGCACAGAGATGTCAAGCCCTCCAACATCCTAGTCAACTCCCGTGGGGAG
ATCAAGCTCTGTGACTTTGGGGTCAGCGGGCAGCTCATCGACTCCATGGCCAACTCCTTCGTGGGCACAA
GGTCCTACATGTCGCCAGAAAGACTCCAGGGGACTCATTACTCTGTGCAGTCAGACATCTGGAGCATGGG
ACTGTCTCTGGTAGAGATGGCGGTTGGGAGGTATCCCATCCCTCCTCCAGATGCCAAGGAGCTGGAGCTG
ATGTTTGGGTGCCAGGTGGAAGGAGATGCGGCTGAGACCCCACCCAGGCCAAGGACCCCCGGGAGGCCCC
TTAGCTCATACGGAATGGACAGCCGACCTCCCATGGCAATTTTTGAGTTGTTGGATTACATAGTCAACGA
GCCTCCTCCAAAACTGCCCAGTGGAGTGTTCAGTCTGGAATTTCAAGATTTTGTGAATAAATGCTTAATA
AAAAACCCCGCA
