>Addgene plasmid #53161 | pWZLblasti-HA-MEK1 | addgene partial sequence | sequence record 86142 | pWZL-R 5'-TTCCGGGCCCTCACATTG-3'
TGGTGGAAAATAACCGGAATTGGTCGACTTAGACGCCAGCAGCATGGGTTGGTGTGCTGGGCTGGTTAAG
GCCGATGGTGGAGCAGAGCCAACCTGCAAAATCCACTTCCTCAGCATCAGATCTCTTGATAAAAGCATGA
ACCATGAGTTGCTTCAAATCTGCTCTCTCTGCGGGGTTTTTTATTAAGCATTTATTCACAAAATCTTGAA
ATTCCAGACTGAACACTCCACTGGGCAGTTTTGGAGGAGGCTCGTTGACTATGTAATCCAACAACTCAAA
AATTGCCATGGGAGGTCGGCTGTCCATTCCGTATGAGCTAAGGGGCCTCCCGGGGGTCCTTGGCCTGGGT
GGGGTCTCAGCCGCATCTCCTTCCACCTGGCACCCAAACATCAGCTCCAGCTCCTTGGCATCTGGAGGAG
GGATGGGATACCTCCCAACCGCCATCTCTACCAGAGACAGTCCCATGCTCCAGATGTCTGACTGCACAGA
GTAATGAGTCCCCTGGAGTCTTTCTGGCGACATGTAGGACCTTGTGCCCACGAAGGAGTTGGCCATGGAG
TCGATGAGCTGCCCGCTGACCCCAAAGTCACAGAGCTTGATCTCCCCACGGGAGTTGACTAGGATGTTGG
AGGGCTTGACATCTCTGTGCATGATCTTGTGCTTCTCCCTCAGATATGTCAGGCCTTTTATTACAGCAAT
GCTAACTTTTCCTAAAATTTGTTCAGGAATTCTTCCAGCTTTCTTCAGGACTTGATCCAGAGAACCTCCA
TCCATGTGCTCCATGCAGATACTGATCTCGCCATCGCTGTAGAACGCACCATAGAAGCCCACGATGTACG
GAGAGTTGCACTCATGCAGAACCTGCAGCTCCCTTATGA
